>Addgene plasmid #77998 | ADPGK gRNA (BRDN0001145310) | addgene full sequence | sequence record 188804 | Addgene Assembled Sequence
CCCGGGTGCAAAGATGGATAAAGTTTTAAACAGAGAGGAATCTTTGCAGCTAATGGACCTTCTAGGTCTT
GAAAGGAGTGGGAATTGGCTCCGGTGCCCGTCAGTGGGCAGAGCGCACATCGCCCACAGTCCCCGAGAAG
TTGGGGGGAGGGGTCGGCAATTGATCCGGTGCCTAGAGAAGGTGGCGCGGGGTAAACTGGGAAAGTGATG
TCGTGTACTGGCTCCGCCTTTTTCCCGAGGGTGGGGGAGAACCGTATATAAGTGCAGTAGTCGCCGTGAA
CGTTCTTTTTCGCAACGGGTTTGCCGCCAGAACACAGGTAAGTGCCGTGTGTGGTTCCCGCGGGCCTGGC
CTCTTTACGGGTTATGGCCCTTGCGTGCCTTGAATTACTTCCACCTGGCTGCAGTACGTGATTCTTGATC
CCGAGCTTCGGGTTGGAAGTGGGTGGGAGAGTTCGAGGCCTTGCGCTTAAGGAGCCCCTTCGCCTCGTGC
TTGAGTTGAGGCCTGGCCTGGGCGCTGGGGCCGCCGCGTGCGAATCTGGTGGCACCTTCGCGCCTGTCTC
GCTGCTTTCGATAAGTCTCTAGCCATTTAAAATTTTTGATGACCTGCTGCGACGCTTTTTTTCTGGCAAG
ATAGTCTTGTAAATGCGGGCCAAGATCTGCACACTGGTATTTCGGTTTTTGGGGCCGCGGGCGGCGACGG
GGCCCGTGCGTCCCAGCGCACATGTTCGGCGAGGCGGGGCCTGCGAGCGCGGCCACCGAGAATCGGACGG
GGGTAGTCTCAAGCTGGCCGGCCTGCTCTGGTGCCTGGCCTCGCGCCGCCGTGTATCGCCCCGCCCTGGG
CGGCAAGGCTGGCCCGGTCGGCACCAGTTGCGTGAGCGGAAAGATGGCCGCTTCCCGGCCCTGCTGCAGG
GAGCTCAAAATGGAGGACGCGGCGCTCGGGAGAGCGGGCGGGTGAGTCACCCACACAAAGGAAAAGGGCC
TTTCCGTCCTCAGCCGTCGCTTCATGTGACTCCACGGAGTACCGGGCGCCGTCCAGGCACCTCGATTAGT
TCTCGAGCTTTTGGAGTACGTCGTCTTTAGGTTGGGGGGAGGGGTTTTATGCGATGGAGTTTCCCCACAC
TGAGTGGGTGGAGACTGAAGTTAGGCCAGCTTGGCACTTGATGTAATTCTCCTTGGAATTTGCCCTTTTT
GAGTTTGGATCTTGGTTCATTCTCAAGCCTCAGACAGTGGTTCAAAGTTTTTTTCTTCCATTTCAGGTGT
CGTGACGTACGGCCACCATGACCGAGTACAAGCCCACGGTGCGCCTCGCCACCCGCGACGACGTCCCCAG
GGCCGTACGCACCCTCGCCGCCGCGTTCGCCGACTACCCCGCCACGCGCCACACCGTCGATCCGGACCGC
CACATCGAGCGGGTCACCGAGCTGCAAGAACTCTTCCTCACGCGCGTCGGGCTCGACATCGGCAAGGTGT
GGGTCGCGGACGACGGCGCCGCCGTGGCGGTCTGGACCACGCCGGAGAGCGTCGAAGCGGGGGCGGTGTT
CGCCGAGATCGGCCCGCGCATGGCCGAGTTGAGCGGTTCCCGGCTGGCCGCGCAGCAACAGATGGAAGGC
CTCCTGGCGCCGCACCGGCCCAAGGAGCCCGCGTGGTTCCTGGCCACCGTCGGAGTCTCGCCCGACCACC
AGGGCAAGGGTCTGGGCAGCGCCGTCGTGCTCCCCGGAGTGGAGGCGGCCGAGCGCGCCGGGGTGCCCGC
CTTCCTGGAGACCTCCGCGCCCCGCAACCTCCCCTTCTACGAGCGGCTCGGCTTCACCGTCACCGCCGAC
GTCGAGGTGCCCGAAGGACCGCGCACCTGGTGCATGACCCGCAAGCCCGGTGCCTGAACGCGTTAAGTCG
ACAATCAACCTCTGGATTACAAAATTTGTGAAAGATTGACTGGTATTCTTAACTATGTTGCTCCTTTTAC
GCTATGTGGATACGCTGCTTTAATGCCTTTGTATCATGCTATTGCTTCCCGTATGGCTTTCATTTTCTCC
TCCTTGTATAAATCCTGGTTGCTGTCTCTTTATGAGGAGTTGTGGCCCGTTGTCAGGCAACGTGGCGTGG
TGTGCACTGTGTTTGCTGACGCAACCCCCACTGGTTGGGGCATTGCCACCACCTGTCAGCTCCTTTCCGG
GACTTTCGCTTTCCCCCTCCCTATTGCCACGGCGGAACTCATCGCCGCCTGCCTTGCCCGCTGCTGGACA
GGGGCTCGGCTGTTGGGCACTGACAATTCCGTGGTGTTGTCGGGGAAATCATCGTCCTTTCCTTGGCTGC
TCGCCTGTGTTGCCACCTGGATTCTGCGCGGGACGTCCTTCTGCTACGTCCCTTCGGCCCTCAATCCAGC
GGACCTTCCTTCCCGCGGCCTGCTGCCGGCTCTGCGGCCTCTTCCGCGTCTTCGCCTTCGCCCTCAGACG
AGTCGGATCTCCCTTTGGGCCGCCTCCCCGCGTCGACTTTAAGACCAATGACTTACAAGGCAGCTGTAGA
TCTTAGCCACTTTTTAAAAGAAAAGGGGGGACTGGAAGGGCTAATTCACTCCCAACGAAGACAAGATCTG
CTTTTTGCTTGTACTGGGTCTCTCTGGTTAGACCAGATCTGAGCCTGGGAGCTCTCTGGCTAACTAGGGA
ACCCACTGCTTAAGCCTCAATAAAGCTTGCCTTGAGTGCTTCAAGTAGTGTGTGCCCGTCTGTTGTGTGA
CTCTGGTAACTAGAGATCCCTCAGACCCTTTTAGTCAGTGTGGAAAATCTCTAGCAGTACGTATAGTAGT
TCATGTCATCTTATTATTCAGTATTTATAACTTGCAAAGAAATGAATATCAGAGAGTGAGAGGAACTTGT
TTATTGCAGCTTATAATGGTTACAAATAAAGCAATAGCATCACAAATTTCACAAATAAAGCATTTTTTTC
ACTGCATTCTAGTTGTGGTTTGTCCAAACTCATCAATGTATCTTATCATGTCTGGCTCTAGCTATCCCGC
CCCTAACTCCGCCCATCCCGCCCCTAACTCCGCCCAGTTCCGCCCATTCTCCGCCCCATGGCTGACTAAT
TTTTTTTATTTATGCAGAGGCCGAGGCCGCCTCGGCCTCTGAGCTATTCCAGAAGTAGTGAGGAGGCTTT
TTTGGAGGCCTAGGGACGTACCCAATTCGCCCTATAGTGAGTCGTATTACGCGCGCTCACTGGCCGTCGT
TTTACAACGTCGTGACTGGGAAAACCCTGGCGTTACCCAACTTAATCGCCTTGCAGCACATCCCCCTTTC
GCCAGCTGGCGTAATAGCGAAGAGGCCCGCACCGATCGCCCTTCCCAACAGTTGCGCAGCCTGAATGGCG
AATGGG
[124 nt withheld, positions 3367-3490]
C
[91 nt withheld, positions 3492-3582]
A
[49 nt withheld, positions 3584-3632]
CCTTTGACGTTGGAGTCCACGTTCTTT
[37 nt withheld, positions 3660-3696]
ACCCTATCTCGGTCTATTCTTTTGATTTATAAGGGATTTTGCCGATTTCGGCCTATTGGTTAAAAAATGA
GCTGATTTAACAAAAATTTAACGCGAATTTTAACAAAATATTAACGCTTACAATTTAGGTGGCACTTTTC
GGGGAAATGTGCGCGGAACCCCTATTTGTTTATTTTTCTAAATACATTCAAATATGTATCCGCTCATGAG
ACAATAACCCTGATAAATGCTTCAATAATATTGAAAAAGGAAGAGTATGAGTATTCAACATTTCCGTGTC
GCCCTTATTCCCTTTTTTGCGGCATTTTGCCTTCCTGTTTTTGCTCACCCAGAAACGCTGGTGAAAGTAA
AAGATGCTGAAGATCAGTTGGGTGCACGAGTGGGTTACATCGAACTGGATCTCAACAGCGGTAAGATCCT
TGAGAGTTTTCGCCCCGAAGAACGTTTTCCAATGATGAGCACTTTTAAAGTTCTGCTATGTGGCGCGGTA
TTATCCCGTATTGACGCCGGGCAAGAGCAACTCGGTCGCCGCATACACTATTCTCAGAATGACTTGGTTG
AGTACTCACCAGTCACAGAAAAGCATCTTACGGATGGCATGACAGTAAGAGAATTATGCAGTGCTGCCAT
AACCATGAGTGATAACACTGCGGCCAACTTACTTCTGACAACGATCGGAGGACCGAAGGAGCTAACCGCT
TTTTTGCACAACATGGGGGATCATGTAACTCGCCTTGATCGTTGGGAACCGGAGCTGAATGAAGCCATAC
CAAACGACGAGCGTGACACCACGATGCCTGTAGCAATGGCAACAACGTTGCGCAAACTATTAACTGGCGA
ACTACTTACTCTAGCTTCCCGGCAACAATTAATAGACTGGATGGAGGCGGATAAAGTTGCAGGACCACTT
CTGCGCTCGGCCCTTCCGGCTGGCTGGTTTATTGCTGATAAATCTGGAGCCGGTGAGCGTGGGTCTCGCG
GTATCATTGCAGCACTGGGGCCAGATGGTAAGCCCTCCCGTATCGTAGTTATCTACACGACGGGGAGTCA
GGCAACTATGGATGAACGAAATAGACAGATCGCTGAGATAGGTGCCTCACTGATTAAGCATTGGTAACTG
TCAGACCAAGTTTACTCATATATACTTTAGATTGATTTAAAACTTCATTTTTAATTTAAAAGGATCTAGG
TGAAGATCCTTTTTGATAATCTCATGACCAAAATCCCTTAACGTGAGTTTTCGTTCCACTGAGCGTCAGA
CCCCGTAGAAAAGATCAAAGGATCTTCTTGAGATCCTTTTTTTCTGCGCGTAATCTGCTGCTTGCAAACA
AAAAAACCACCGCTACCAGCGGTGGTTTGTTTGCCGGATCAAGAGCTACCAACTCTTTTTCCGAAGGTAA
CTGGCTTCAGCAGAGCGCAGATACCAAATACTGTTCTTCTAGTGTAGCCGTAGTTAGGCCACCACTTCAA
GAACTCTGTAGCACCGCCTACATACCTCGCTCTGCTAATCCTGTTACCAGTGGCTGCTGCCAGTGGCGAT
AAGTCGTGTCTTACCGGGTTGGACTCAAGACGATAGTTACCGGATAAGGCGCAGCGGTCGGGCTGAACGG
GGGGTTCGTGCACACAGCCCAGCTTGGAGCGAACGACCTACACCGAACTGAGATACCTACAGCGTGAGCT
ATGAGAAAGCGCCACGCTTCCCGAAGGGAGAAAGGCGGACAGGTATCCGGTAAGCGGCAGGGTCGGAACA
GGAGAGCGCACGAGGGAGCTTCCAGGGGGAAACGCCTGGTATCTTTATAGTCCTGTCGGGTTTCGCCACC
TCTGACTTGAGCGTCGATTTTTGTGATGCTCGTCAGGGGGGCGGAGCCTATGGAAAAACGCCAGCAACGC
GGCCTTTTTACGGTTCCTGGCCTTTTGCTGGCCTTTTGCTCACATGTTCTTTCCTGCGTTATCCCCTGAT
TCTGTGGATAACCGTATTACCGCCTTTGAGTGAGCTGATACCGCTCGCCGCAGCCGAACGACCGAGCGCA
GCGAGTCAGTGAGCGAGGAAGCGGAAGAGCGCCCAATACGCAAACCGCCTCTCCCCGCGCGTTGGCCGAT
TCATTAATGCAGCTGGCACGACAGGTTTCCCGACTGGAAAGCGGGCAGTGAGCGCAACGCAATTAATGTG
AGTTAGCTCACTCATTAGGCACCCCAGGCTTTACACTTTATGCTTCCGGCTCGTATGTTGTGTGGAATTG
TGAGCGGATAACAATTTCACACAGGAAACAGCTATGACCATGATTACGCCAAGCGCGCAATTAACCCTCA
CTAAAGGGAACAAAAGCTGGAGCTGCAAGCTTAATGTAGTCTTATGCAATACTCTTGTAGTCTTGCAACA
TGGTAACGATGAGTTAGCAACATGCCTTACAAGGAGAGAAAAAGCACCGTGCATGCCGATTGGTGGAAGT
AAGGTGGTACGATCGTGCCTTATTAGGAAGGCAACAGACGGGTCTGACATGGATTGGACGAACCACTGAA
TTGCCGCATTGCAGAGATATTGTATTTAAGTGCCTAGCTCGATACATAAACGGGTCTCTCTGGTTAGACC
AGATCTGAGCCTGGGAGCTCTCTGGCTAACTAGGGAACCCACTGCTTAAGCCTCAATAAAGCTTGCCTTG
AGTGCTTCAAGTAGTGTGTGCCCGTCTGTTGTGTGACTCTGGTAACTAGAGATCCCTCAGACCCTTTTAG
TCAGTGTGGAAAATCTCTAGCAGTGGCGCCCGAACAGGGACTTGAAAGCGAAAGGGAAACCAGAGGAGCT
CTCTCGACGCAGGACTCGGCTTGCTGAAGCGCGCACGGCAAGAGGCGAGGGGCGGCGACTGGTGAGTACG
CCAAAAATTTTGACTAGCGGAGGCTAGAAGGAGAGAGATGGGTGCGAGAGCGTCAGTATTAAGCGGGGGA
GAATTAGATCGCGATGGGAAAAAATTCGGTTAAGGCCAGGGGGAAAGAAAAAATATAAATTAAAACATAT
AGTATGGGCAAGCAGGGAGCTAGAACGATTCGCAGTTAATCCTGGCCTGTTAGAAACATCAGAAGGCTGT
AGACAAATACTGGGACAGCTACAACCATCCCTTCAGACAGGATCAGAAGAACTTAGATCATTATATAATA
CAGTAGCAACCCTCTATTGTGTGCATCAAAGGATAGAGATAAAAGACACCAAGGAAGCTTTAGACAAGAT
AGAGGAAGAGCAAAACAAAAGTAAGACCACCGCACAGCAAGCGGCCGCTGATCTTCAGACCTGGAGGAGG
AGATATGAGGGACAATTGGAGAAGTGAATTATATAAATATAAAGTAGTAAAAATTGAACCATTAGGAGTA
GCACCCACCAAGGCAAAGAGAAGAGTGGTGCAGAGAGAAAAAAGAGCAGTGGGAATAGGAGCTTTGTTCC
TTGGGTTCTTGGGAGCAGCAGGAAGCACTATGGGCGCAGCGTCAATGACGCTGACGGTACAGGCCAGACA
ATTATTGTCTGGTATAGTGCAGCAGCAGAACAATTTGCTGAGGGCTATTGAGGCGCAACAGCATCTGTTG
CAACTCACAGTCTGGGGCATCAAGCAGCTCCAGGCAAGAATCCTGGCTGTGGAAAGATACCTAAAGGATC
AACAGCTCCTGGGGATTTGGGGTTGCTCTGGAAAACTCATTTGCACCACTGCTGTGCCTTGGAATGCTAG
TTGGAGTAATAAATCTCTGGAACAGATTTGGAATCACACGACCTGGATGGAGTGGGACAGAGAAATTAAC
AATTACACAAGCTTAATACACTCCTTAATTGAAGAATCGCAAAACCAGCAAGAAAAGAATGAACAAGAAT
TATTGGAATTAGATAAATGGGCAAGTTTGTGGAATTGGTTTAACATAACAAATTGGCTGTGGTATATAAA
ATTATTCATAATGATAGTAGGAGGCTTGGTAGGTTTAAGAATAGTTTTTGCTGTACTTTCTATAGTGAAT
AGAGTTAGGCAGGGATATTCACCATTATCGTTTCAGACCCACCTCCCAACCCCGAGGGGACCCAGAGAGG
GCCTATTTCCCATGATTCCTTCATATTTGCATATACGATACAAGGCTGTTAGAGAGATAATTAGAATTAA
TTTGACTGTAAACACAAAGATATTAGTACAAAATACGTGACGTAGAAAGTAATAATTTCTTGGGTAGTTT
GCAGTTTTAAAATTATGTTTTAAAATGGACTATCATATGCTTACCGTAACTTGAAAGTATTTCGATTTCT
TGGCTTTATATATCTTGTGGAAAGGACGAAACACCGCCATCATGTGCAATCCAGAGGTTTTAGAGCTAGA
AATAGCAAGTTAAAATAAGGCTAGTCCGTTATCAACTTGAAAAAGTGGCACCGAGTCGGTGCTTTTTTAA
GCTTGGCGTAACTAGATCTTGAGACAAATGGCAGTATTCATCCACAATTTTAAAAGAAAAGGGGGGATTG
GGGGGTACAGTGCAGGGGAAAGAATAGTAGACATAATAGCAACAGACATACAAACTAAAGAATTACAAAA
ACAAATTACAAAAATTCAAAATTTTCGGGTTTATTACAGGGACAGCAGAGATCCACTTTGGCGCCGGCTC
GAGGGGG
Features (pLannotate 1.2.2; 29 found; start..end, strand, type, name):
     14..80      +  CDS            small t antigen (fragment): SV40 (simian virus 40) small t antigen
    106..317     +  promoter       EF-1α core promoter: core promoter for human elongation factor EF-1α
    318..1256    +  intron         EF-1α intron A: intron upstream of the start codon of human EF-1α
   1278..1877    +  CDS            PuroR (fragment): puromycin N-acetyltransferase; pac from Streptomyces; confers resistance to puromycin
   1893..2481    +  misc_feature   WPRE: woodchuck hepatitis virus posttranscriptional regulatory element
   2532..2551    +  misc_feature   cPPT/CTS (fragment): central polypurine tract and central termination sequence of HIV-1
   2553..2786    +  LTR            3' LTR (ΔU3): self-inactivating 3' long terminal repeat (LTR) from HIV-1
   2864..2985    +  polyA_signal   SV40 poly(A) signal: SV40 polyadenylation signal
   3025..3160    +  rep_origin     SV40 ori: SV40 origin of replication
   3181..3199    -  promoter       T7 promoter: promoter for bacteriophage T7 RNA polymerase
   3207..3362    +  CDS            lacZα (fragment): LacZα fragment of β-galactosidase; lacZ fragment
   3367..3795    +  rep_origin     f1 ori (sequence partly withheld): f1 bacteriophage origin of replication; arrow indicates direction of (+) strand synthesis
   3848..3952    +  promoter       AmpR promoter: bla
   3953..4813    +  CDS            AmpR: β-lactamase; bla; confers resistance to ampicillin, carbenicillin, and related antibiotics
   4984..5572    +  rep_origin     ori: high-copy-number ColE1/pMB1/pBR322/pUC origin of replication
   5755..5847    +  CDS            lacI (fragment): lac repressor; lacI; The lac repressor binds to the lac operator to inhibit transcription in E. coli. This inhibition can be relieved by adding lactose or isopropyl-β-D-thiogalactopyranoside (IPTG).
   5860..5881    +  protein_bind   CAP binding site: CAP binding activates transcription in the presence of cAMP. E. coli catabolite activator protein
   5896..5926    +  promoter       lac promoter: promoter for the E. coli lac operon
   5934..5950    +  protein_bind   lac operator: The lac repressor binds to the lac operator to inhibit transcription in E. coli. This inhibition can be relieved by adding lactose or isopropyl-β-D-thiogalactopyranoside (IPTG). lac repressor encoded by lacI
   5995..6013    +  promoter       T3 promoter: promoter for bacteriophage T3 RNA polymerase
   6041..6267    +  promoter       RSV promoter: Rous sarcoma virus enhancer/promoter
   6268..6448    +  LTR            5' LTR (truncated): truncated 5' long terminal repeat (LTR) from HIV-1
   6495..6620    +  misc_feature   HIV-1 Ψ: packaging signal of human immunodeficiency virus type 1
   6604..6967    +  CDS            HIV-1 gag (fragment): gag protein from human immunodeficiency virus 1; gag
   7113..7346    +  misc_feature   RRE: The Rev response element (RRE) of HIV-1 allows for Rev-dependent mRNA export from the nucleus to the cytoplasm.
   7723..7749    +  CDS            Rev (fragment): human immunodeficiency virus 1 (HIV-1) Rev protein; rev; enhances nuclear export of unspliced and incompletely spliced viral mRNAs
   7753..7993    +  promoter       U6 promoter: RNA polymerase III promoter for human U6 snRNA
   8023..8098    +  misc_RNA       gRNA scaffold: guide RNA scaffold for the Streptococcus pyogenes CRISPR/Cas9 system
   8154..8271    +  misc_feature   cPPT/CTS: central polypurine tract and central termination sequence of HIV-1
