[The description below was written by a language model from this plasmid's Addgene catalogue record and pLannotate feature annotations shown in this document.]
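Description:
ADPGK gRNA (BRDN0001145310) is a third-generation lentiviral guide RNA plasmid built on the lentiGuide-Puro backbone and designed to direct Streptococcus pyogenes Cas9 to the human ADPGK gene (ADP-dependent glucokinase). It is propagated in E. coli as a high-copy plasmid through a ColE1/pUC-type origin with ampicillin selection from the β-lactamase gene. The backbone also carries an f1 origin, an SV40 origin and residual lac and phage-promoter elements typical of its cloning-vector ancestry.

The transfer cassette is framed by an RSV promoter fused to a truncated HIV-1 5' LTR, which makes genomic RNA production Tat-independent, and a ΔU3 self-inactivating 3' LTR followed by an SV40 polyadenylation signal. Between them lie the Ψ packaging signal with a partial gag sequence, the Rev response element for nuclear export of the full-length viral RNA, and a cPPT/CTS that aids nuclear import of the provirus. Two expression units form the payload. A human U6 RNA polymerase III promoter drives the 20-nucleotide ADPGK-targeting spacer joined to the SpCas9 gRNA scaffold. Downstream, an EF-1α core promoter with its intron A expresses puromycin N-acetyltransferase for selection of transduced mammalian cells, and a WPRE enhances transcript stability and expression.

The plasmid does not encode Cas9, so it is meant to be used with a separate Cas9 lentivector or in cells that already express Cas9, where it produces ADPGK knockout or disruption. The guide was designed against a human ADPGK reference transcript and belongs to a human kinome gRNA collection developed alongside work on optimized sgRNA design.
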