Addgene plasmid #77998: ADPGK gRNA (BRDN0001145310)
Purpose: 3rd generation lentiviral gRNA plasmid targeting human ADPGK
Depositing lab: John Doench & David Root. Depositing organization: Broad Institute. Publication: Optimized sgRNA design to maximize activity and minimize off-target effects of CRISPR-Cas9. Doench JG, Fusi N, Sullender M, Hegde M, Vaimberg EW, Donovan KF, Smith I, Tothova Z, Wilen C, Orchard R, Virgin HW, Listgarten J, Root DE. Nat Biotechnol. 2016 Jan 18. doi: 10.1038/nbt.3437. PubMed 26780180.
Backbone
  Vector backbone: lentiGuide-Puro
  Backbone manufacturer: Zhang Lab (Addgene plasmid # 52963)
  Vector type: Mammalian Expression, Lentiviral, CRISPR
  Selectable markers: Puromycin
Growth in bacteria
  Bacterial resistance: Ampicillin, 100 μg/mL
  Growth temperature: 37°C
  Growth strain: DH5alpha
  Copy number: High Copy
Gene/Insert
  Gene/Insert name: ADPGK (alt names: ADPGK; NM_031284.4)
  gRNA/shRNA sequence: CCATCATGTGCAATCCAGAG
  Species: H. sapiens (human)
  Entrez Gene: ADPGK (a.k.a. 2610017G09Rik, ADP-GK)
  Promoter: hU6
  Cloning method: Unknown
  Sequencing primers: 5′ U6-F; 3′ pS2-R
Terms and licenses: Academic/Nonprofit Terms; Industry Terms: Not Available to Industry
Depositor comments: The gRNA was designed to target the following Genbank reference sequence(s): NM_031284.4. Note that this plasmid does NOT contain Cas9. It should be used in conjunction with lentiCas9-Blast (Addgene #52962) or otherwise with cell lines already expressing Cas9. Browse the full kinome gRNA library at http://www.addgene.org/pooled-library/broadgpp-human-kinome/ or visit http://www.broadinstitute.org/rnai/public/ for detailed protocols and information.
How to cite: ADPGK gRNA (BRDN0001145310) was a gift from John Doench & David Root (Addgene plasmid # 77998 ; http://n2t.net/addgene:77998 ; RRID:Addgene_77998)
