>Addgene plasmid #77998 | ADPGK gRNA (BRDN0001145310) | depositor partial sequence | sequence record 145457 | Target Sequence
CCATCATGTGCAATCCAGAG
