>Addgene plasmid #77998 | ADPGK gRNA (BRDN0001145310) | addgene partial sequence | sequence record 188803 | hU6-F
AAAATACGTGACGTAGAAAGTAATAATTTCTTGGGTAGTTTGCAGTTTTAAAATTATGTTTTAAAATGGA
CTATCATATGCTTACCGTAACTTGAAAGTATTTCGATTTCTTGGCTTTATATATCTTGTGGAAAGGACGA
AACACCGCCATCATGTGCAATCCAGAGGTTTTAGAGCTAGAAATAGCAAGTTAAAATAAGGCTAGTCCGT
TATCAACTTGAAAAAGTGGCACCGAGTCGGTGCTTTTTTAAGCTTGGCGTAACTAGATCTTGAGACAAAT
GGCAGTATTCATCCACAATTTTAAAAGAAAAGGGGGGATTGGGGGGTACAGTGCAGGGGAAAGAATAGTA
GACATAATAGCAACAGACATACAAACTAAAGAATTACAAAAACAAATTACAAAAATTCAAAATTTTCGGG
TTTATTACAGGGACAGCAGAGATCCACTTTGGCGCCGGCTCGAGGGGGCCCGGGTGCAAAGATGGATAAA
GTTTTAAACAGAGAGGAATCTTTGCAGCTAATGGACCTTCTAGGTCTTGAAAGGAGTGGGAATTGGCTCC
GGTGCCCGTC
